Addgene plasmid #86506: CRAF_S29A_pcDNA3.1
Purpose: Expresses CRAF_S29A in mammalian cells [Edit]
Depositing lab: Dustin Maly. Depositing organization: University of Washington. Publication: A computationally engineered RAS rheostat reveals RAS-ERK signaling dynamics. Rose JC, Huang PS, Camp ND, Ye J, Leidal AM, Goreshnik I, Trevillian BM, Dickinson MS, Cunningham-Bryant D, Debnath J, Baker D, Wolf-Yadlin A, Maly DJ. Nat Chem Biol. 2016 Nov 21. doi: 10.1038/nchembio.2244. PubMed 27870838.
Backbone
  Vector backbone: pcDNA3.1
  Backbone size w/o insert (bp): 5574
  Total vector size (bp): 7521
  Vector type: Mammalian Expression
  Selectable markers: Hygromycin
Growth in bacteria
  Bacterial resistance: Ampicillin, 100 μg/mL
  Growth temperature: 37°C
  Growth strain: DH5alpha
  Copy number: High Copy
Gene/Insert
  Gene/Insert name: CRAF (alt names: RAF1; Raf-1 proto-oncogene, serine/threonine kinase; C-RAF)
  Species: H. sapiens (human)
  Insert size (bp): 1977
  Mutation: S29A
  GenBank ID: NM_002880.3
  Entrez Gene: RAF1 (a.k.a. CMD1NN, CRAF, NS5, Raf-1, c-Raf)
  Promoter: CMV
  Tag / fusion protein: FLAG (N terminal on insert)
  Cloning method: Gibson Cloning
  Sequencing primers: 5′ CMV_F; 3′ BGHR
Terms and licenses: Academic/Nonprofit Terms; Industry Terms: Not Available to Industry
How to cite: CRAF_S29A_pcDNA3.1 was a gift from Dustin Maly (Addgene plasmid # 86506 ; http://n2t.net/addgene:86506 ; RRID:Addgene_86506)
