[The description below was written by a language model from this plasmid's Addgene catalogue record and pLannotate feature annotations shown in this document.]
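Description:
CRAF_S29A_pcDNA3.1 is a 7.5 kb mammalian expression plasmid built on a hygromycin-selectable pcDNA3.1 backbone. It carries human CRAF (RAF1, the Raf-1 proto-oncogene serine/threonine kinase) with a serine-to-alanine substitution at residue 29. It is propagated in E. coli at high copy from a ColE1/pUC-type origin, with ampicillin selection from the β-lactamase gene. An f1 origin is also present, which in principle allows single-stranded DNA production.

The roughly 2 kb insert was introduced by Gibson cloning. It sits downstream of the human cytomegalovirus immediate-early enhancer and promoter and is terminated by the bovine growth hormone polyadenylation signal. A FLAG epitope is fused directly to the N terminus of the RAF1 coding sequence, so the expressed protein can be detected or immunoprecipitated with anti-FLAG reagents. A T7 promoter between the CMV promoter and the open reading frame could support in vitro transcription. A separate cassette pairs the SV40 early promoter/enhancer with the hygromycin phosphotransferase gene (hph) and the SV40 poly(A) signal, allowing selection of stably transfected mammalian cells.

The automated annotation also reports short fragments: a truncated HIV-1 LTR match, a ble fragment, a bom fragment, and lac promoter/operator and lacI remnants. These look like backbone remnants or partial sequence matches rather than functional parts of the design.

RAF1 links membrane-associated RAS GTPases to the MAPK/ERK cascade, and the associated publication concerns RAS-ERK signalling dynamics. The record states only that the plasmid expresses the S29A mutant in mammalian cells and does not describe the functional consequence of the mutation.
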