Features (pLannotate 1.2.2; 21 found; start..end, strand, type, name):
    234..822     -  rep_origin     ori: high-copy-number ColE1/pMB1/pBR322/pUC origin of replication
    993..1853    -  CDS            AmpR: β-lactamase; bla; confers resistance to ampicillin, carbenicillin, and related antibiotics
   1854..1958    -  promoter       AmpR promoter: bla
   2017..2069    -  misc_feature   bom (fragment): basis of mobility region from pBR322
   2224..2603    +  enhancer       CMV enhancer: human cytomegalovirus immediate early enhancer
   2604..2807    +  promoter       CMV promoter: human cytomegalovirus (CMV) immediate early promoter
   2803..2836    +  LTR            5' LTR (truncated) (fragment): truncated 5' long terminal repeat (LTR) from HIV-1
   2852..2870    +  promoter       T7 promoter: promoter for bacteriophage T7 RNA polymerase
   2927..2950    +  CDS            FLAG: FLAG® epitope tag, followed by an enterokinase cleavage site
   2951..4894    +  CDS            RAF1: RAF1_HUMAN - Also known as RAF. Experimental evidence at protein level: Swiss-Prot protein existence level 1. Serine/threonine-protein kinase that acts as a regulatory link between the membrane-associated Ras GTPases and the MAPK/ERK cascade, and this critical regulatory link functions as a switch determining cell fate decisions including proliferation, differentiation, apoptosis, survival and oncogenic transformation. RAF1 activation initiates a mitogen-activated protein kinase (MAPK) cascade that comprises a sequential phosphorylation of the dual-specific MAPK kinases (MAP2K1/MEK1 and MAP2K2
   4938..5162    +  polyA_signal   bGH poly(A) signal: bovine growth hormone polyadenylation signal
   5166..5187    +  promoter       SV40 promoter (fragment): SV40 enhancer and early promoter
   5208..5636    +  rep_origin     f1 ori (sequence partly withheld): f1 bacteriophage origin of replication; arrow indicates direction of (+) strand synthesis
   5650..5979    +  promoter       SV40 promoter: SV40 enhancer and early promoter
   6028..7050    +  CDS            hph: KHYB_ECOLX - Experimental evidence at protein level: Swiss-Prot protein existence level 1. The aminoglycoside phosphotransferases achieve inactivation of their antibiotic substrates by phosphorylation. Only phosphorylates hygromycin and closely related compounds such as demethyl analogs and destomycin. From Escherichia coli.
   7063..7188    +  CDS            ble (fragment): BLE_KLEPN - Experimental evidence at protein level: Swiss-Prot protein existence level 1. Binding protein with a strong affinity to the bleomycin family of antibiotics. Binds to CL990; an antimitotic-antibiotic compound. From Klebsiella pneumoniae.
   7183..7304    +  polyA_signal   SV40 poly(A) signal: SV40 polyadenylation signal
   7377..7393    -  protein_bind   lac operator: The lac repressor binds to the lac operator to inhibit transcription in E. coli. This inhibition can be relieved by adding lactose or isopropyl-β-D-thiogalactopyranoside (IPTG). lac repressor encoded by lacI
   7401..7431    -  promoter       lac promoter: promoter for the E. coli lac operon
   7446..7467    -  protein_bind   CAP binding site: CAP binding activates transcription in the presence of cAMP. E. coli catabolite activator protein
   7480..51      -  CDS            lacI (fragment) (across the origin): lac repressor; lacI; The lac repressor binds to the lac operator to inhibit transcription in E. coli. This inhibition can be relieved by adding lactose or isopropyl-β-D-thiogalactopyranoside (IPTG).
>Addgene plasmid #86506 | CRAF_S29A_pcDNA3.1 | addgene full sequence | sequence record 171242 | Addgene NGS Result
CATTAATGAATCGGCCAACGCGCGGGGAGAGGCGGTTTGCGTATTGGGCGCTCTTCCGCTTCCTCGCTCA
CTGACTCGCTGCGCTCGGTCGTTCGGCTGCGGCGAGCGGTATCAGCTCACTCAAAGGCGGTAATACGGTT
ATCCACAGAATCAGGGGATAACGCAGGAAAGAACATGTGAGCAAAAGGCCAGCAAAAGGCCAGGAACCGT
AAAAAGGCCGCGTTGCTGGCGTTTTTCCATAGGCTCCGCCCCCCTGACGAGCATCACAAAAATCGACGCT
CAAGTCAGAGGTGGCGAAACCCGACAGGACTATAAAGATACCAGGCGTTTCCCCCTGGAAGCTCCCTCGT
GCGCTCTCCTGTTCCGACCCTGCCGCTTACCGGATACCTGTCCGCCTTTCTCCCTTCGGGAAGCGTGGCG
CTTTCTCATAGCTCACGCTGTAGGTATCTCAGTTCGGTGTAGGTCGTTCGCTCCAAGCTGGGCTGTGTGC
ACGAACCCCCCGTTCAGCCCGACCGCTGCGCCTTATCCGGTAACTATCGTCTTGAGTCCAACCCGGTAAG
ACACGACTTATCGCCACTGGCAGCAGCCACTGGTAACAGGATTAGCAGAGCGAGGTATGTAGGCGGTGCT
ACAGAGTTCTTGAAGTGGTGGCCTAACTACGGCTACACTAGAAGAACAGTATTTGGTATCTGCGCTCTGC
TGAAGCCAGTTACCTTCGGAAAAAGAGTTGGTAGCTCTTGATCCGGCAAACAAACCACCGCTGGTAGCGG
TGGTTTTTTTGTTTGCAAGCAGCAGATTACGCGCAGAAAAAAAGGATCTCAAGAAGATCCTTTGATCTTT
TCTACGGGGTCTGACGCTCAGTGGAACGAAAACTCACGTTAAGGGATTTTGGTCATGAGATTATCAAAAA
GGATCTTCACCTAGATCCTTTTAAATTAAAAATGAAGTTTTAAATCAATCTAAAGTATATATGAGTAAAC
TTGGTCTGACAGTTACCAATGCTTAATCAGTGAGGCACCTATCTCAGCGATCTGTCTATTTCGTTCATCC
ATAGTTGCCTGACTCCCCGTCGTGTAGATAACTACGATACGGGAGGGCTTACCATCTGGCCCCAGTGCTG
CAATGATACCGCGAGACCCACGCTCACCGGCTCCAGATTTATCAGCAATAAACCAGCCAGCCGGAAGGGC
CGAGCGCAGAAGTGGTCCTGCAACTTTATCCGCCTCCATCCAGTCTATTAATTGTTGCCGGGAAGCTAGA
GTAAGTAGTTCGCCAGTTAATAGTTTGCGCAACGTTGTTGCCATTGCTACAGGCATCGTGGTGTCACGCT
CGTCGTTTGGTATGGCTTCATTCAGCTCCGGTTCCCAACGATCAAGGCGAGTTACATGATCCCCCATGTT
GTGCAAAAAAGCGGTTAGCTCCTTCGGTCCTCCGATCGTTGTCAGAAGTAAGTTGGCCGCAGTGTTATCA
CTCATGGTTATGGCAGCACTGCATAATTCTCTTACTGTCATGCCATCCGTAAGATGCTTTTCTGTGACTG
GTGAGTACTCAACCAAGTCATTCTGAGAATAGTGTATGCGGCGACCGAGTTGCTCTTGCCCGGCGTCAAT
ACGGGATAATACCGCGCCACATAGCAGAACTTTAAAAGTGCTCATCATTGGAAAACGTTCTTCGGGGCGA
AAACTCTCAAGGATCTTACCGCTGTTGAGATCCAGTTCGATGTAACCCACTCGTGCACCCAACTGATCTT
CAGCATCTTTTACTTTCACCAGCGTTTCTGGGTGAGCAAAAACAGGAAGGCAAAATGCCGCAAAAAAGGG
AATAAGGGCGACACGGAAATGTTGAATACTCATACTCTTCCTTTTTCAATCTTATTGAAGCATTTATCAG
GGTTATTGTCTCATGAGCGGATACATATTTGAATGTATTTAGAAAAATAAACAAATAGGGGTTCCGCGCA
CATTTCCCCGAAAAGTGCCACCTGACGTCGACGGATCGGGAGATCTCCCGATCCCCTATGGTGCACTCTC
AGTACAATCTGCTCTGATGCCGCATAGTTAAGCCAGTATCTGCTCCCTGCTTGTGTGTTGGAGGTCGCTG
AGTAGTGCGCGAGCAAAATTTAAGCTACAACAAGGCAAGGCTTGACCGACAATTGCATGAAGAATCTGCT
TAGGGTTAGGCGTTTTGCGCTGCTTCGCGATGTACGGGCCAGATATACGCGTTGACATTGATTATTGACT
AGTTATTAATAGTAATCAATTACGGGGTCATTAGTTCATAGCCCATATATGGAGTTCCGCGTTACATAAC
TTACGGTAAATGGCCCGCCTGGCTGACCGCCCAACGACCCCCGCCCATTGACGTCAATAATGACGTATGT
TCCCATAGTAACGCCAATAGGGACTTTCCATTGACGTCAATGGGTGGAGTATTTACGGTAAACTGCCCAC
TTGGCAGTACATCAAGTGTATCATATGCCAAGTACGCCCCCTATTGACGTCAATGACGGTAAATGGCCCG
CCTGGCATTATGCCCAGTACATGACCTTATGGGACTTTCCTACTTGGCAGTACATCTACGTATTAGTCAT
CGCTATTACCATGGTGATGCGGTTTTGGCAGTACATCAATGGGCGTGGATAGCGGTTTGACTCACGGGGA
TTTCCAAGTCTCCACCCCATTGACGTCAATGGGAGTTTGTTTTGGCACCAAAATCAACGGGACTTTCCAA
AATGTCGTAACAACTCCGCCCCATTGACGCAAATGGGCGGTAGGCGTGTACGGTGGGAGGTCTATATAAG
CAGAGCTCTCTGGCTAACTAGAGAACCCACTGCTTACTGGCTTATCGAAATTAATACGACTCACTATAGG
GAGACCCAAGCTGGCTAGCGTTTAAACTTAAGCTTGGTACCGAGCTCGGATCCATGGATTACAAGGATGA
CGATGACAAGATGGAGCACATACAGGGAGCTTGGAAGACGATCAGCAATGGTTTTGGATTCAAAGATGCC
GTGTTTGATGGCTCCAGCTGCATCGCTCCTACAATAGTTCAGCAGTTTGGCTATCAGCGCCGGGCATCAG
ATGATGGCAAACTCACAGATCCTTCTAAGACAAGCAACACTATCCGTGTTTTCTTGCCGAACAAGCAAAG
AACAGTGGTCAATGTGCGAAATGGAATGAGCTTGCATGACTGCCTTATGAAAGCACTCAAGGTGAGGGGC
CTGCAACCAGAGTGCTGTGCAGTGTTCAGACTTCTCCACGAACACAAAGGTAAAAAAGCACGCTTAGATT
GGAATACTGATGCTGCGTCTTTGATTGGAGAAGAACTTCAAGTAGATTTCCTGGATCATGTTCCCCTCAC
AACACACAACTTTGCTCGGAAGACGTTCCTGAAGCTTGCCTTCTGTGACATCTGTCAGAAATTCCTGCTC
AATGGATTTCGATGTCAGACTTGTGGCTACAAATTTCATGAGCACTGTAGCACCAAAGTACCTACTATGT
GTGTGGACTGGAGTAACATCAGACAACTCTTATTGTTTCCAAATTCCACTATTGGTGATAGTGGAGTCCC
AGCACTACCTTCTTTGACTATGCGTCGTATGCGAGAGTCTGTTTCCAGGATGCCTGTTAGTTCTCAGCAC
AGATATTCTACACCTCACGCCTTCACCTTTAACACCTCCAGTCCCTCATCTGAAGGTTCCCTCTCCCAGA
GGCAGAGGTCGACATCCACACCTAATGTCCACATGGTCAGCACCACCCTGCCTGTGGACAGCAGGATGAT
TGAGGATGCAATTCGAAGTCACAGCGAATCAGCCTCACCTTCAGCCCTGTCCAGTAGCCCCAACAATCTG
AGCCCAACAGGCTGGTCACAGCCGAAAACCCCCGTGCCAGCACAAAGAGAGCGGGCACCAGTATCTGGGA
CCCAGGAGAAAAACAAAATTAGGCCTCGTGGACAGAGAGATTCAAGCTATTATTGGGAAATAGAAGCCAG
TGAAGTGATGCTGTCCACTCGGATTGGGTCAGGCTCTTTTGGAACTGTTTATAAGGGTAAATGGCACGGA
GATGTTGCAGTAAAGATCCTAAAGGTTGTCGACCCAACCCCAGAGCAATTCCAGGCCTTCAGGAATGAGG
TGGCTGTTCTGCGCAAAACACGGCATGTGAACATTCTGCTTTTCATGGGGTACATGACAAAGGACAACCT
GGCAATTGTGACCCAGTGGTGCGAGGGCAGCAGCCTCTACAAACACCTGCATGTCCAGGAGACCAAGTTT
CAGATGTTCCAGCTAATTGACATTGCCCGGCAGACGGCTCAGGGAATGGACTATTTGCATGCAAAGAACA
TCATCCATAGAGACATGAAATCCAACAATATATTTCTCCATGAAGGCTTAACAGTGAAAATTGGAGATTT
TGGTTTGGCAACAGTAAAGTCACGCTGGAGTGGTTCTCAGCAGGTTGAACAACCTACTGGCTCTGTCCTC
TGGATGGCCCCAGAGGTGATCCGAATGCAGGATAACAACCCATTCAGTTTCCAGTCGGATGTCTACTCCT
ATGGCATCGTATTGTATGAACTGATGACGGGGGAGCTTCCTTATTCTCACATCAACAACCGAGATCAGAT
CATCTTCATGGTGGGCCGAGGATATGCCTCCCCAGATCTTAGTAAGCTATATAAGAACTGCCCCAAAGCA
ATGAAGAGGCTGGTAGCTGACTGTGTGAAGAAAGTAAAGGAAGAGAGGCCTCTTTTTCCCCAGATCCTGT
CTTCCATTGAGCTGCTCCAACACTCTCTACCGAAGATCAACCGGAGCGCTTCCGAGCCATCCTTGCATCG
GGCAGCCCACACTGAGGATATCAATGCTTGCACGCTGACCACGTCCCCGAGGCTGCCTGTCTTCTAGTGA
TCTAGAGGGCCCGTTTAAACCCGCTGATCAGCCTCGACTGTGCCTTCTAGTTGCCAGCCATCTGTTGTTT
GCCCCTCCCCCGTGCCTTCCTTGACCCTGGAAGGTGCCACTCCCACTGTCCTTTCCTAATAAAATGAGGA
AATTGCATCGCATTGTCTGAGTAGGTGTCATTCTATTCTGGGGGGTGGGGTGGGGCAGGACAGCAAGGGG
GAGGATTGGGAAGACAATAGCAGGCATGCTGGGGATGCGGTGGGCTCTATGGCTTCTGAGGCGGAAAGAA
CCAGCTGGGGCTCTAGGGGGTATCCCC
[124 nt withheld, positions 5208-5331]
C
[91 nt withheld, positions 5333-5423]
A
[49 nt withheld, positions 5425-5473]
CCTTTGACGTTGGAGTCCACGTTCTTT
[37 nt withheld, positions 5501-5537]
ACCCTATCTCGGTCTATTCTTTTGATTTATAAGGGATTTTGCCGATTTCGGCCTATTGGTTAAAAAATGA
GCTGATTTAACAAAAATTTAACGCGAATTAATTCTGTGGAATGTGTGTCAGTTAGGGTGTGGAAAGTCCC
CAGGCTCCCCAGCAGGCAGAAGTATGCAAAGCATGCATCTCAATTAGTCAGCAACCAGGTGTGGAAAGTC
CCCAGGCTCCCCAGCAGGCAGAAGTATGCAAAGCATGCATCTCAATTAGTCAGCAACCATAGTCCCGCCC
CTAACTCCGCCCATCCCGCCCCTAACTCCGCCCAGTTCCGCCCATTCTCCGCCCCATGGCTGACTAATTT
TTTTTATTTATGCAGAGGCCGAGGCCGCCTCTGCCTCTGAGCTATTCCAGAAGTAGTGAGGAGGCTTTTT
TGGAGGCCTAGGCTTTTGCAAAAAGCTCCCGGGAGCTTGTATATCCATTTTCGGATCTGATCAGCACGTG
ATGAAAAAGCCTGAACTCACCGCGACGTCTGTCGAGAAGTTTCTGATCGAAAAGTTCGACAGCGTCTCCG
ACCTGATGCAGCTCTCGGAGGGCGAAGAATCTCGTGCTTTCAGCTTCGATGTAGGAGGGCGTGGATATGT
CCTGCGGGTAAATAGCTGCGCCGATGGTTTCTACAAAGATCGTTATGTTTATCGGCACTTTGCATCGGCC
GCGCTCCCGATTCCGGAAGTGCTTGACATTGGGGAATTTAGCGAGAGCCTGACCTATTGCATCTCCCGCC
GTGCACAGGGTGTCACGTTGCAAGACCTGCCTGAAACCGAACTGCCCGCTGTTCTGCAGCCGGTCGCGGA
GGCCATGGATGCGATCGCTGCGGCCGATCTTAGCCAGACGAGCGGGTTCGGCCCATTCGGACCGCAAGGA
ATCGGTCAATACACTACATGGCGTGATTTCATATGCGCGATTGCTGATCCCCATGTGTATCACTGGCAAA
CTGTGATGGACGACACCGTCAGTGCGTCCGTCGCGCAGGCTCTCGATGAGCTGATGCTTTGGGCCGAGGA
CTGCCCCGAAGTCCGGCACCTCGTGCACGCGGATTTCGGCTCCAACAATGTCCTGACGGACAATGGCCGC
ATAACAGCGGTCATTGACTGGAGCGAGGCGATGTTCGGGGATTCCCAATACGAGGTCGCCAACATCTTCT
TCTGGAGGCCGTGGTTGGCTTGTATGGAGCAGCAGACGCGCTACTTCGAGCGGAGGCATCCGGAGCTTGC
AGGATCGCCGCGGCTCCGGGCGTATATGCTCCGCATTGGTCTTGACCAACTCTATCAGAGCTTGGTTGAC
GGCAATTTCGATGATGCAGCTTGGGCGCAGGGTCGATGCGACGCAATCGTCCGATCCGGAGCCGGGACTG
TCGGGCGTACACAAATCGCCCGCAGAAGCGCGGCCGTCTGGACCGATGGCTGTGTAGAAGTACTCGCCGA
TAGTGGAAACCGACGCCCCAGCACTCGTCCGAGGGCAAAGGAATAGCACGTGCTACGAGATTTCGATTCC
ACCGCCGCCTTCTATGAAAGGTTGGGCTTCGGAATCGTTTTCCGGGACGCCGGCTGGATGATCCTCCAGC
GCGGGGATCTCATGCTGGAGTTCTTCGCCCACCCCAACTTGTTTATTGCAGCTTATAATGGTTACAAATA
AAGCAATAGCATCACAAATTTCACAAATAAAGCATTTTTTTCACTGCATTCTAGTTGTGGTTTGTCCAAA
CTCATCAATGTATCTTATCATGTCTGTATACCGTCGACCTCTAGCTAGAGCTTGGCGTAATCATGGTCAT
AGCTGTTTCCTGTGTGAAATTGTTATCCGCTCACAATTCCACACAACATACGAGCCGGAAGCATAAAGTG
TAAAGCCTGGGGTGCCTAATGAGTGAGCTAACTCACATTAATTGCGTTGCGCTCACTGCCCGCTTTCCAG
TCGGGAAACCTGTCGTGCCAGCTG
